Addgene plasmid #69009: pcDNA3-FLAG-MTOR-E1799K
Purpose: activating MTOR mutation
Depositing lab: David Sabatini. Depositing organization: Whitehead Institute for Biomedical Research. Publication: A diverse array of cancer-associated MTOR mutations are hyperactivating and can predict rapamycin sensitivity. Grabiner BC, Nardi V, Birsoy K, Possemato R, Shen K, Sinha S, Jordan A, Beck AH, Sabatini DM. Cancer Discov. 2014 May;4(5):554-63. doi: 10.1158/2159-8290.CD-13-0929. Epub 2014 Mar 14. PubMed 24631838.
Backbone
  Vector backbone: pcDNA3
  Backbone size w/o insert (bp): 5400
  Total vector size (bp): 13254
  Vector type: Mammalian Expression
  Selectable markers: Neomycin (select with G418)
Growth in bacteria
  Bacterial resistance: Ampicillin, 100 μg/mL
  Growth temperature: 37°C
  Growth strain: DH5alpha
  Copy number: Low Copy
Gene/Insert
  Gene/Insert name: MTOR-E1799K (alt name: MTOR (a.k.a. FRAP, FRAP1, FRAP2, RAFT1, RAPT1)
  Species: H. sapiens (human)
  Insert size (bp): 7650
  Mutation: change Glutamate 1799 to Lysine
  GenBank ID: NM_004958
  Entrez Gene: MTOR (a.k.a. FRAP, FRAP1, FRAP2, RAFT1, RAPT1, SKS)
  Tag / fusion protein: FLAG (N terminal on backbone)
  Cloning method: Unknown
  Sequencing primers: 5′ CMV-F; 3′ BGH-rev
Resource information
  A portion of this plasmid was derived from a plasmid made by: AddGene pcDNA3-Flag mTOR wt (Plasmid #26603)
Terms and licenses: Academic/Nonprofit Terms; Industry Terms: Not Available to Industry
Depositor comments: Activating mutations in MTOR were generated using site-directed mutagenesis on AddGene plasmid 26603 pcDNA3-Flag mTOR wt deposited by Jie Chen lab Vilella-Bach et al J Biol Chem. 1999 Feb 12. 274(7):4266-72.
How to cite: pcDNA3-FLAG-MTOR-E1799K was a gift from David Sabatini (Addgene plasmid # 69009 ; http://n2t.net/addgene:69009 ; RRID:Addgene_69009)
