[The description below was written by a language model from this plasmid's Addgene catalogue record and pLannotate feature annotations shown in this document.]
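Description:
pcDNA3-FLAG-MTOR-E1799K is a mammalian expression plasmid of about 13.3 kb, built on the pcDNA3 backbone and carrying the full-length human MTOR coding sequence (roughly 7.65 kb) with a glutamate-to-lysine substitution at residue 1799. The open reading frame sits downstream of the human cytomegalovirus immediate-early enhancer and promoter and is terminated by the bovine growth hormone polyadenylation signal, giving strong constitutive expression in transfected mammalian cells. The catalogue entry records an N-terminal FLAG epitope supplied by the backbone. The feature table does not annotate the tag separately, but there is unannotated space between the T7 promoter and the start of the MTOR CDS where it would lie. T7 and SP6 phage promoters flank the insert, as is standard for pcDNA3.

For propagation in E. coli the plasmid carries a ColE1/pUC-type origin and the β-lactamase gene for ampicillin selection. The origin is annotated as a high-copy type, although the depositor lists the plasmid as low copy. An f1 origin is also present. A separate cassette, with the SV40 early promoter driving the neomycin phosphotransferase gene followed by an SV40 polyadenylation signal, allows G418 selection of stably transfected mammalian cells. Short annotated fragments, such as the ble, lacI, HIV-1 LTR and pBluescript MCS matches, are probably backbone remnants or partial-homology hits rather than functional elements.

The mutant was generated by site-directed mutagenesis of a wild-type pcDNA3-Flag mTOR plasmid and is described as an activating MTOR mutation, one of a set of cancer-associated variants. It is suited to expressing FLAG-tagged hyperactive mTOR in cultured cells to study mTOR pathway signalling and rapamycin sensitivity.
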