Features (pLannotate 1.2.2; 22 found; start..end, strand, type, name):
    654..812     +  CDS            ble (fragment): BLE_KLEPN - Experimental evidence at protein level: Swiss-Prot protein existence level 1. Binding protein with a strong affinity to the bleomycin family of antibiotics. Binds to CL990; an antimitotic-antibiotic compound. From Klebsiella pneumoniae.
    807..928     +  polyA_signal   SV40 poly(A) signal: SV40 polyadenylation signal
    999..1021    -  protein_bind   lac operator (fragment): The lac repressor binds to the lac operator to inhibit transcription in E. coli. This inhibition can be relieved by adding lactose or isopropyl-β-D-thiogalactopyranoside (IPTG). lac repressor encoded by lacI
   1025..1055    -  promoter       lac promoter: promoter for the E. coli lac operon
   1070..1091    -  protein_bind   CAP binding site: CAP binding activates transcription in the presence of cAMP. E. coli catabolite activator protein
   1104..1196    -  CDS            lacI (fragment): lac repressor; lacI; The lac repressor binds to the lac operator to inhibit transcription in E. coli. This inhibition can be relieved by adding lactose or isopropyl-β-D-thiogalactopyranoside (IPTG).
   1379..1967    -  rep_origin     ori: high-copy-number ColE1/pMB1/pBR322/pUC origin of replication
   2138..2998    -  CDS            AmpR: β-lactamase; bla; confers resistance to ampicillin, carbenicillin, and related antibiotics
   2999..3103    -  promoter       AmpR promoter: bla
   3162..3214    -  misc_feature   bom (fragment): basis of mobility region from pBR322
   3369..3748    +  enhancer       CMV enhancer: human cytomegalovirus immediate early enhancer
   3749..3952    +  promoter       CMV promoter: human cytomegalovirus (CMV) immediate early promoter
   3948..3981    +  LTR            5' LTR (truncated) (fragment): truncated 5' long terminal repeat (LTR) from HIV-1
   3997..4015    +  promoter       T7 promoter: promoter for bacteriophage T7 RNA polymerase
   4131..11777   +  CDS            MTOR (sequence partly withheld): MTOR_HUMAN - Also known as FRAP, FRAP1, FRAP2, RAFT1, RAPT1. Experimental evidence at protein level: Swiss-Prot protein existence level 1. Serine/threonine protein kinase which is a central regulator of cellular metabolism, growth and survival in response to hormones, growth factors, nutrients, energy and stress signals (PubMed:12087098, PubMed:12150925, PubMed:12150926, PubMed:12231510, PubMed:12718876, PubMed:14651849, PubMed:15268862, PubMed:15467718, PubMed:15545625, PubMed:15718470, PubMed:18497260, PubMed:18762023, PubMed:18925875, PubMed:20516213, PubMed:20537536, PubMed:21659604, PubMe
  11886..11914   -  misc_feature   MCS (fragment): pBluescript multiple cloning site
  11941..11959   -  promoter       SP6 promoter: promoter for bacteriophage SP6 RNA polymerase
  11985..12209   +  polyA_signal   bGH poly(A) signal: bovine growth hormone polyadenylation signal
  12213..12234   +  promoter       SV40 promoter (fragment): SV40 enhancer and early promoter
  12255..12683   +  rep_origin     f1 ori (sequence partly withheld): f1 bacteriophage origin of replication; arrow indicates direction of (+) strand synthesis
  12697..13026   +  promoter       SV40 promoter: SV40 enhancer and early promoter
  13093..630     +  CDS            neo (across the origin): KKA2_KLEPN - Also known as kan, nptII. Experimental evidence at protein level: Swiss-Prot protein existence level 1. Resistance to kanamycin, neomycin, paromomycin, ribostamycin, butirosin and gentamicin B. From Klebsiella pneumoniae.
>Addgene plasmid #69009 | pcDNA3-FLAG-MTOR-E1799K | addgene full sequence | sequence record 421906 | Addgene NGS Result
GGTGCCCTGAATGAACTGCAGGACGAGGCAGCGCGGCTATCGTGGCTGGCCACGACGGGCGTTCCTTGCG
CAGCTGTGCTCGACGTTGTCACTGAAGCGGGAAGGGACTGGCTGCTATTGGGCGAAGTGCCGGGGCAGGA
TCTCCTGTCATCTCACCTTGCTCCTGCCGAGAAAGTATCCATCATGGCTGATGCAATGCGGCGGCTGCAT
ACGCTTGATCCGGCTACCTGCCCATTCGACCACCAAGCGAAACATCGCATCGAGCGAGCACGTACTCGGA
TGGAAGCCGGTCTTGTCGATCAGGATGATCTGGACGAAGAGCATCAGGGGCTCGCGCCAGCCGAACTGTT
CGCCAGGCTCAAGGCGCGCATGCCCGACGGCGAGGATCTCGTCGTGACCCATGGCGATGCCTGCTTGCCG
AATATCATGGTGGAAAATGGCCGCTTTTCTGGATTCATCGACTGTGGCCGGCTGGGTGTGGCGGACCGCT
ATCAGGACATAGCGTTGGCTACCCGTGATATTGCTGAAGAGCTTGGCGGCGAATGGGCTGACCGCTTCCT
CGTGCTTTACGGTATCGCCGCTCCCGATTCGCAGCGCATCGCCTTCTATCGCCTTCTTGACGAGTTCTTC
TGAGCGGGACTCTGGGGTTCGAAATGACCGACCAAGCGACGCCCAACCTGCCATCACGAGATTTCGATTC
CACCGCCGCCTTCTATGAAAGGTTGGGCTTCGGAATCGTTTTCCGGGACGCCGGCTGGATGATCCTCCAG
CGCGGGGATCTCATGCTGGAGTTCTTCGCCCACCCCAACTTGTTTATTGCAGCTTATAATGGTTACAAAT
AAAGCAATAGCATCACAAATTTCACAAATAAAGCATTTTTTTCACTGCATTCTAGTTGTGGTTTGTCCAA
ACTCATCAATGTATCTTATCATGTCTGTATACCGTCGACCTCTAGCTAGAGCTTGGCGTAATCATGGTCA
TAGCTGTTTCCTGTGTGAAATTGTTATCCGCTCACAATTCCACACAACATACGAGCCGGAAGCATAAAGT
GTAAAGCCTGGGGTGCCTAATGAGTGAGCTAACTCACATTAATTGCGTTGCGCTCACTGCCCGCTTTCCA
GTCGGGAAACCTGTCGTGCCAGCTGCATTAATGAATCGGCCAACGCGCGGGGAGAGGCGGTTTGCGTATT
GGGCGCTCTTCCGCTTCCTCGCTCACTGACTCGCTGCGCTCGGTCGTTCGGCTGCGGCGAGCGGTATCAG
CTCACTCAAAGGCGGTAATACGGTTATCCACAGAATCAGGGGATAACGCAGGAAAGAACATGTGAGCAAA
AGGCCAGCAAAAGGCCAGGAACCGTAAAAAGGCCGCGTTGCTGGCGTTTTTCCATAGGCTCCGCCCCCCT
GACGAGCATCACAAAAATCGACGCTCAAGTCAGAGGTGGCGAAACCCGACAGGACTATAAAGATACCAGG
CGTTTCCCCCTGGAAGCTCCCTCGTGCGCTCTCCTGTTCCGACCCTGCCGCTTACCGGATACCTGTCCGC
CTTTCTCCCTTCGGGAAGCGTGGCGCTTTCTCATAGCTCACGCTGTAGGTATCTCAGTTCGGTGTAGGTC
GTTCGCTCCAAGCTGGGCTGTGTGCACGAACCCCCCGTTCAGCCCGACCGCTGCGCCTTATCCGGTAACT
ATCGTCTTGAGTCCAACCCGGTAAGACACGACTTATCGCCACTGGCAGCAGCCACTGGTAACAGGATTAG
CAGAGCGAGGTATGTAGGCGGTGCTACAGAGTTCTTGAAGTGGTGGCCTAACTACGGCTACACTAGAAGA
ACAGTATTTGGTATCTGCGCTCTGCTGAAGCCAGTTACCTTCGGAAAAAGAGTTGGTAGCTCTTGATCCG
GCAAACAAACCACCGCTGGTAGCGGTGGTTTTTTTGTTTGCAAGCAGCAGATTACGCGCAGAAAAAAAGG
ATCTCAAGAAGATCCTTTGATCTTTTCTACGGGGTCTGACGCTCAGTGGAACGAAAACTCACGTTAAGGG
ATTTTGGTCATGAGATTATCAAAAAGGATCTTCACCTAGATCCTTTTAAATTAAAAATGAAGTTTTAAAT
CAATCTAAAGTATATATGAGTAAACTTGGTCTGACAGTTACCAATGCTTAATCAGTGAGGCACCTATCTC
AGCGATCTGTCTATTTCGTTCATCCATAGTTGCCTGACTCCCCGTCGTGTAGATAACTACGATACGGGAG
GGCTTACCATCTGGCCCCAGTGCTGCAATGATACCGCGAGACCCACGCTCACCGGCTCCAGATTTATCAG
CAATAAACCAGCCAGCCGGAAGGGCCGAGCGCAGAAGTGGTCCTGCAACTTTATCCGCCTCCATCCAGTC
TATTAATTGTTGCCGGGAAGCTAGAGTAAGTAGTTCGCCAGTTAATAGTTTGCGCAACGTTGTTGCCATT
GCTACAGGCATCGTGGTGTCACGCTCGTCGTTTGGTATGGCTTCATTCAGCTCCGGTTCCCAACGATCAA
GGCGAGTTACATGATCCCCCATGTTGTGCAAAAAAGCGGTTAGCTCCTTCGGTCCTCCGATCGTTGTCAG
AAGTAAGTTGGCCGCAGTGTTATCACTCATGGTTATGGCAGCACTGCATAATTCTCTTACTGTCATGCCA
TCCGTAAGATGCTTTTCTGTGACTGGTGAGTACTCAACCAAGTCATTCTGAGAATAGTGTATGCGGCGAC
CGAGTTGCTCTTGCCCGGCGTCAATACGGGATAATACCGCGCCACATAGCAGAACTTTAAAAGTGCTCAT
CATTGGAAAACGTTCTTCGGGGCGAAAACTCTCAAGGATCTTACCGCTGTTGAGATCCAGTTCGATGTAA
CCCACTCGTGCACCCAACTGATCTTCAGCATCTTTTACTTTCACCAGCGTTTCTGGGTGAGCAAAAACAG
GAAGGCAAAATGCCGCAAAAAAGGGAATAAGGGCGACACGGAAATGTTGAATACTCATACTCTTCCTTTT
TCAATATTATTGAAGCATTTATCAGGGTTATTGTCTCATGAGCGGATACATATTTGAATGTATTTAGAAA
AATAAACAAATAGGGGTTCCGCGCACATTTCCCCGAAAAGTGCCACCTGACGTCGACGGATCGGGAGATC
TCCCGATCCCCTATGGTGCACTCTCAGTACAATCTGCTCTGATGCCGCATAGTTAAGCCAGTATCTGCTC
CCTGCTTGTGTGTTGGAGGTCGCTGAGTAGTGCGCGAGCAAAATTTAAGCTACAACAAGGCAAGGCTTGA
CCGACAATTGCATGAAGAATCTGCTTAGGGTTAGGCGTTTTGCGCTGCTTCGCGATGTACGGGCCAGATA
TACGCGTTGACATTGATTATTGACTAGTTATTAATAGTAATCAATTACGGGGTCATTAGTTCATAGCCCA
TATATGGAGTTCCGCGTTACATAACTTACGGTAAATGGCCCGCCTGGCTGACCGCCCAACGACCCCCGCC
CATTGACGTCAATAATGACGTATGTTCCCATAGTAACGCCAATAGGGACTTTCCATTGACGTCAATGGGT
GGAGTATTTACGGTAAACTGCCCACTTGGCAGTACATCAAGTGTATCATATGCCAAGTACGCCCCCTATT
GACGTCAATGACGGTAAATGGCCCGCCTGGCATTATGCCCAGTACATGACCTTATGGGACTTTCCTACTT
GGCAGTACATCTACGTATTAGTCATCGCTATTACCATGGTGATGCGGTTTTGGCAGTACATCAATGGGCG
TGGATAGCGGTTTGACTCACGGGGATTTCCAAGTCTCCACCCCATTGACGTCAATGGGAGTTTGTTTTGG
CACCAAAATCAACGGGACTTTCCAAAATGTCGTAACAACTCCGCCCCATTGACGCAAATGGGCGGTAGGC
GTGTACGGTGGGAGGTCTATATAAGCAGAGCTCTCTGGCTAACTAGAGAACCCACTGCTTACTGGCTTAT
CGAAATTAATACGACTCACTATAGGGAGACCCAAGCTTGGTACCGAGCTCGGATCCACTAGTAACGGCCG
CCAGTGTGCTGGAATTCTGCAGATATCCATCACACTGGCGGCCGCCATGGATTATAAAGATGATGATGAT
ATGCTTGGAACCGGACCTGCCGCCGCCACCACCGCTGCCACCACATCTAGCAATGTGAGCGTCCTGCAGC
AGTTTGCCAGTGGCCTAAAGAGCCGGAATGAGGAAACCAGGGCCAAAGCCGCCAAGGAGCTCCAGCACTA
TGTCACCATGGAACTCCGAGAGATGAGTCAAGAGGAGTCTACTCGCTTCTATGACCAACTGAACCATCAC
ATTTTTGAATTGGTTTCCAGCTCAGATGCCAATGAGAGGAAAGGTGGCATCTTGGCCATAGCTAGCCTCA
TAGGAGTGGAAGGTGGGAATGCCACCCGAATTGGCAGATTTGCCAACTATCTTCGGAACCTCCTCCCCTC
CAATGACCCAGTTGTCATGGAAATGGCATCCAAGGCCATTGGCCGTCTTGCCATGGCAGGGGACACTTTT
ACCGCTGAGTACGTGGAATTTGAGGTGAAGCGAGCCCTGGAATGGCTGGGTGCTGACCGCAATGAGGGCC
GGAGACATGCAGCTGTCCTGGTTCTCCGTGAGCTGGCCATCAGCGTCCCTACCTTCTTCTTCCAGCAAGT
GCAACCCTTCTTTGACAACATTTTTGTGGCCGTGTGGGACCCCAAACAGGCCATCCGTGAGGGAGCTGTA
GCCGCCCTTCGTGCCTGTCTGATTCTCACAACCCAGCGTGAGCCGAAGGAGATGCAGAAGCCTCAGTGGT
ACAGGCACACATTTGAAGAAGCAGAGAAGGGATTTGATGAGACCTTGGCCAAAGAGAAGGGCATGAATCG
GGATGATCGGATCCATGGAGCCTTGTTGATCCTTAACGAGCTGGTCCGAATCAGCAGCATGGAGGGAGAG
CGTCTGAGAGAAGAAATGGAAGAAATCACACAGCAGCAGCTGGTACACGACAAGTACTGCAAAGATCTCA
TGGGCTTCGGAACAAAACCTCGTCACATTACCCCCTTCACCAGTTTCCAGGCTGTACAGCCCCAGCAGTC
AAATGCCTTGGTGGGGCTGCTGGGGTACAGCTCTCACCAAGGCCTCATGGGATTTGGGACCTCCCCCAGT
CCAGCTAAGTCCACCCTGGTGGAGAGCCGGTGTTGCAGAGACTTGATGGAGGAGAAATTTGATCAGGTGT
GCCAGTGGGTGCTGAAATGCAGGAATAGCAAGAACTCGCTGATCCAAATGACAATCCTTAATTTGTTGCC
CCGCTTGGCTGCATTCCGACCTTCTGCCTTCACAGATACCCAGTATCTCCAAGATACCATGAACCATGTC
CTAAGCTGTGTCAAGAAGGAGAAGGAACGTACAGCGGCCTTCCAAGCCCTGGGGCTACTTTCTGTGGCTG
TGAGGTCTGAGTTTAAGGTCTATTTGCCTCGCGTGCTGGACATCATCCGAGCGGCCCTGCCCCCAAAGGA
CTTCGCCCATAAGAGGCAGAAGGCAATGCAGGTGGACGCCACAGTCTTCACTTGCATCAGCATGCTGGCT
CGAGCAATGGGGCCAGGCATCCAGCAGGATATCAAGGAGCTGCTGGAGCCCATGCTGGCAGTGGGACTAA
GCCCTGCCCTCACTGCAGTGCTCTACGACCTGAGCCGTCAGATTCCACAGCTAAAGAAGGACATTCAAGA
TGGGCTACTGAAAATGCTGTCCCTGGTCCTTATGCACAAACCCCTTCGCCACCCAGGCATGCCCAAGGGC
CTGGCCCATCAGCTGGCCTCTCCTGGCCTCACGACCCTCCCTGAGGCCAGCGATGTGGGCAGCATCACTC
TTGCCCTCCGAACGCTTGGCAGCTTTGAATTTGAAGGCCACTCTCTGACCCAATTTGTTCGCCACTGTGC
GGATCATTTCCTGAACAGTGAGCACAAGGAGATCCGCATGGAGGCTGCCCGCACCTGCTCCCGCCTGCTC
ACACCCTCCATCCACCTCATCAGTGGCCATGCTCATGTGGTTAGCCAGACCGCAGTGCAAGTGGTGGCAG
ATGTGCTTAGCAAACTGCTCGTAGTTGGGATAACAGATCCTGACCCTGACATTCGCTACTGTGTCTTGGC
GTCCCTGGACGAGCGCTTTGATGCACACCTGGCCCAGGCGGAGAACTTGCAGGCCTTGTTTGTGGCTCTG
AATGACCAGGTGTTTGAGATCCGGGAGCTGGCCATCTGCACTGTGGGCCGACTCAGTAGCATGAACCCTG
CCTTTGTCATGCCTTTCCTGCGCAAGATGCTCATCCAGATTTTGACAGAGTTGGAGCACAGTGGGATTGG
AAGAATCAAAGAGCAGAGTGCCCGCATGCTGGGGCACCTGGTCTCCAATGCCCCCCGACTCATCCGCCCC
TACATGGAGCCTATTCTGAAGGCATTAATTTTGAAACTGAAAGATCCAGACCCTGATCCAAACCCAGGTG
TGATCAATAATGTCCTGGCAACAATAGGAGAATTGGCACAGGTTAGTGGCCTGGAAATGAGGAAATGGGT
TGATGAACTTTTTATTATCATCATGGACATGCTCCAGGATTCCTCTTTGTTGGCCAAAAGGCAGGTGGCT
CTGTGGACCCTGGGACAGTTGGTGGCCAGCACTGGCTATGTAGTAGAGCCCTACAGGAAGTACCCTACTT
TGCTTGAGGTGCTACTGAATTTTCTGAAGACTGAGCAGAACCAGGGTACACGCAGAGAGGCCATCCGTGT
GTTAGGGCTTTTAGGGGCTTTGGATCCTTACAAGCACAAAGTGAACATTGGCATGATAGACCAGTCCCGG
GATGCCTCTGCTGTCAGCCTGTCAGAATCCAAGTCAAGTCAGGATTCCTCTGACTATAGCACTAGTGAAA
TGCTGGTCAACATGGGAAACTTGCCTCTGGATGAGTTCTACCCAGCTGTGTCCATGGTGGCCCTGATGCG
GATCTTCCGAGACCAGTCACTCTCTCATCATCACACCATGGTTGTCCAGGCCATCACCTTCATCTTCAAG
TCCCTGGGACTCAAATGTGTGCAGTTCCTGCCCCAGGTCATGCCCACGTTCCTTAATGTCATTCGAGTCT
GTGATGGGGCCATCCGGGAATTTTTGTTCCAGCAGCTGGGAATGTTGGTGTCCTTTGTGAAGAGCCACAT
CAGACCTTATATGGATGAAATAGTCACCCTCATGAGAGAATTCTGGGTCATGAACACCTCAATTCAGAGC
ACGATCATTCTTCTCATTGAGCAAATTGTGGTAGCTCTTGGGGGTGAATTTAAGCTCTACCTGCCCCAGC
TGATCCCACACATGCTGCGTGTCTTCATGCATGACAACAGCCCAGGCCGCATTGTCTCTATCAAGTTACT
GGCTGCAATCCAGCTGTTTGGCGCCAACCTGGATGACTACCTGCATTTACTGCTGCCTCCTATTGTTAAG
TTGTTTGATGCCCCTGAAGCTCCACTGCCATCTCGAAAGGCAGCGCTAGAGACTGTGGACCGCCTGACGG
AGTCCCTGGATTTCACTGACTATGCCTCCCGGATCATTCACCCTATTGTTCGAACACTGGACCAGAGCCC
AGAACTGCGCTCCACAGCCATGGACACGCTGTCTTCACTTGTTTTTCAGCTGGGGAAGAAGTACCAAATT
TTCATTCCAATGGTGAATAAAGTTCTGGTGCGACACCGAATCAATCATCAGCGCTATGATGTGCTCATCT
GCAGAATTGTCAAGGGATACACACTTGCTGATGAAGAGGAGGATCCTTTGATTTACCAGCATCGGATGCT
TAGGAGTGGCCAAGGGGATGCATTGGCTAGTGGACCAGTGGAAACAGGACCCATGAAGAAACTGCACGTC
AGCACCATCAACCTCCAAAAGGCCTGGGGCGCTGCCAGGAGGGTCTCCAAAGATGACTGGCTGGAATGGC
TGAGACGGCTGAGCCTGGAGCTGCTGAAGGACTCATCATCGCCCTCCCTGCGCTCCTGCTGGGCCCTGGC
ACAGGCCTACAACCCGATGGCCAGGGATCTCTTCAATGCTGCATTTGTGTCCTGCTGGTCTGAACTGAAT
GAAGATCAACAGGATGAGCTCATCAGAAGCATCGAGTTGGCCCTCACCTCACAAGACATCGCTGAAGTCA
CACAGACCCTCTTAAACTTGGCTGAATTCATGGAACACAGTGACAAGGGCCCCCTGCCACTGAGAGATGA
CAATGGCATTGTTCTGCTGGGTGAGAGAGCTGCCAAGTGCCGAGCATATGCCAAAGCACTACACTACAAA
GAACTGGAGTTCCAGAAAGGCCCCACCCCTGCCATTCTAGAATCTCTCATCAGCATTAATAATAAGCTAC
AGCAGCCGGAGGCAGCGGCCGGAGTGTTAGAATATGCCATGAAACACTTTGGAGAGCTGGAGATCCAGGC
TACCTGGTATGAGAAACTGCACGAGTGGGAGGATGCCCTTGTGGCCTATGACAAGAAAATGGACACCAAC
AAGGACGACCCAGAGCTGATGCTGGGCCGCATGCGCTGCCTCGAGGCCTTGGGGGAATGGGGTCAACTCC
ACCAGCAGTGCTGTGAAAAGTGGACCCTGGTTAATGATGAGACCCAAGCCAAGATGGCCCGGATGGCTGC
TGCAGCTGCATGGGGTTTAGGTCAGTGGGACAGCATGGAAGAATACACCTGTATGATCCCTCGGGACACC
CATGATGGGGCATTTTATAGAGCTGTGCTGGCACTGCATCAGGACCTCTTCTCCTTGGCACAACAGTGCA
TTGACAAGGCCAGGGACCTGCTGGATGCTGAATTAACTGCAATGGCAGGAGAGAGTTACAGTCGGGCATA
TGGGGCCATGGTTTCTTGCCACATGCTGTCCGAGCTGGAGGAGGTTATCCAGTACAAACTTGTCCCCGAG
CGACGAGAGATCATCCGCCAGATCTGGTGGGAGAGACTGCAGGGCTGCCAGCGTATCGTAGAGGACTGGC
AGAAAATCCTTATGGTGCGGTCCCTTGTGGTCAGCCCTCATGAAGACATGAGAACCTGGCTCAAGTATGC
AAGCCTGTGCGGCAAGAGTGGCAGGCTGGCTCTTGCTCATAAAACTTTAGTGTTGCTCCTGGGAGTTGAT
CCGTCTCGGCAACTTGACCATCCTCTGCCAACAGTTCACCCTCAGGTGACCTATGCCTACATGAAAAACA
TGTGGAAGAGTGCCCGCAAGATCGATGCCTTCCAGCACATGCAGCATTTTGTCCAGACCATGCAGCAACA
GGCCCAGCATGCCATCGCTACTGAGGACCAGCAGCATAAGCAGGAACTGCACAAGCTCATGGCCCGATGC
TTCCTGAAACTTGGAGAGTGGCAGCTGAATCTACAGGGCATCAATGAGAGCACAATCCCCAAAGTGCTGC
AGTACTACAGCGCCGCCACAGAGCACGACCGCAGCTGGTACAAGGCCTGGCATGCGTGGGCAGTGATGAA
CTTCAAAGCTGTGCTACACTACAAACATCAGAACCAAGCCCGCGATGAGAAGAAGAAACTGCGTCATGCC
AGCGGGGCCAACATCACCAACGCCACCACTGCCGCCACCACGGCCGCCACTGCCACCACCACTGCCAGCA
CCGAGGGCAGCAACAGTGAGAGCGAGGCCGAGAGCACCGAGAACAGCCCCACCCCATCGCCGCTGCAGAA
GAAGGTCACTGAGGATCTGTCCAAAACCCTCCTGATGTACACGGTGCCTGCCGTCCAGGGCTTCTTCCGT
TCCATCTCCTTGTCACGAGGCAACAACCTCCAGGATACACTCAGAGTTCTCACCTTATGGTTTGATTATG
GTCACTGGCCAGATGTCAATGAGGCCTTAGTGGAGGGGGTGAAAGCCATCCAGATTGATACCTGGCTACA
GGTTATACCTCAGCTCATTGCAAGAATTGATACGCCCAGACCCTTGGTGGGACGTCTCATTCACCAGCTT
CTCACAGACATTGGTCGGTACCACCCCCAGGCCCTCATCTACCCACTGACAGTGGCTTCTAAGTCTACCA
CGACAGCCCGGCACAATGCAGCCAACAAGATTCTGAAGAACATGTGTGAGCACAGCAACACCCTGGTCCA
GCAGGCCATGATGGTGAGCGAGGAGCTGATCCGAGTG
[294 nt withheld, positions 10188-10481]
CTCACATCCTTAGAGCTGCAATATGTTTCCCCAAAACTTCTGATGTGCCGGGACCTTGAATTGGCTGTGC
CAGGAACATATGACCCCAACCAGCCAATCATTCGCATTCAGTCCATAGCACCGTCTTTGCAAGTCATCAC
ATCCAAGCAGAGGCCCCGGAAATTGACACTTATGGGCAGCAACGGACATGAGTTTGTTTTCCTTCTAAAA
GGCCATGAAGATCTGCGCCAGGATGAGCGTGTGATGCAGCTCTTCGGCCTGGTTAACACCCTTCTGGCCA
ATGACCCAACATCTCTTCGGAAAAACCTCAGCATCCAGAGATACGCTGTCATCCCTTTATCGACCAACTC
GGGCCTCATTGGCTGGGTTCCCCACTGTGACACACTGCACGCCCTCATCCGGGACTACAGGGAGAAGAAG
AAGATCCTTCTCAACATCGAGCATCGCATCATGTTGCGGATGGCTCCGGACTATGACCACTTGACTCTGA
TGCAGAAGGTGGAGGTGTTTGAGCATGCCGTCAATAATACAGCTGGGGACGACCTGGCCAAGCTGCTGTG
GCTGAAAAGCCCCAGCTCCGAGGTGTGGTTTGACCGAAGAACCAATTATACCCGTTCTTTAGCGGTCATG
TCAATGGTTGGGTATATTTTAGGCCTGGGAGATAGACACCCATCCAACCTGATGCTGGACCGTCTGAGTG
GGAAGATCCTGCACATTGACTTTGGGGACTGCTTTGAGGTTGCTATGACCCGAGAGAAGTTTCCAGAGAA
GATTCCATTTAGACTAACAAGAATGTTGACCAATGCTATGGAGGTTACAGGCCTGGATGGCAACTACAGA
ATCACATGCCACACAGTGATGGAGGTGCTGCGAGAGCACAAGGACAGTGTCATGGCCGTGCTGGAAGCCT
TTGTCTATGACCCCTTGCTGAACTGGAGGCTGATGGACACAAATACCAAAGGCAACAAGCGATCCCGAAC
GAGGACGGATTCCTACTCTGCTGGCCAGTCAGTCGAAATTTTGGACGGTGTGGAACTTGGAGAGCCAGCC
CATAAGAAAACGGGGACCACAGTGCCAGAATCTATTCATTCTTTCATTGGAGACGGTTTGGTGAAACCAG
AGGCCCTAAATAAGAAAGCTATCCAGATTATTAACAGGGTTCGAGATAAGCTCACTGGTCGGGACTTCTC
TCATGATGACACTTTGGATGTTCCAACGCAAGTTGAGCTGCTCATCAAACAAGCGACATCCCATGAAAAC
CTCTGCCAGTGCTATATTGGCTGGTGCCCTTTCTGGTAACTGGAGGCCCAGATGTGCCCATCACGTTTTT
TCTGAGGCTTTTGTACTTTAGTAAATGCTTCCACTAAACTGAAACCATGGTGAGAAAGTTTGACTTTGTT
AAATGGGGGATCCACTAGTTCTAGAGCGGCCGCTCGAGCATGCATCTAGAGGGCCCTATTCTATAGTGTC
ACCTAAATGCTAGAGCTCGCTGATCAGCCTCGACTGTGCCTTCTAGTTGCCAGCCATCTGTTGTTTGCCC
CTCCCCCGTGCCTTCCTTGACCCTGGAAGGTGCCACTCCCACTGTCCTTTCCTAATAAAATGAGGAAATT
GCATCGCATTGTCTGAGTAGGTGTCATTCTATTCTGGGGGGTGGGGTGGGGCAGGACAGCAAGGGGGAGG
ATTGGGAAGACAATAGCAGGCATGCTGGGGATGCGGTGGGCTCTATGGCTTCTGAGGCGGAAAGAACCAG
CTGGGGCTCTAGGGGGTATCCCC
[124 nt withheld, positions 12255-12378]
C
[91 nt withheld, positions 12380-12470]
A
[49 nt withheld, positions 12472-12520]
CCTTTGACGTTGGAGTCCACGTTCTTT
[37 nt withheld, positions 12548-12584]
ACCCTATCTCGGTCTATTCTTTTGATTTATAAGGGATTTTGCCGATTTCGGCCTATTGGTTAAAAAATGA
GCTGATTTAACAAAAATTTAACGCGAATTAATTCTGTGGAATGTGTGTCAGTTAGGGTGTGGAAAGTCCC
CAGGCTCCCCAGCAGGCAGAAGTATGCAAAGCATGCATCTCAATTAGTCAGCAACCAGGTGTGGAAAGTC
CCCAGGCTCCCCAGCAGGCAGAAGTATGCAAAGCATGCATCTCAATTAGTCAGCAACCATAGTCCCGCCC
CTAACTCCGCCCATCCCGCCCCTAACTCCGCCCAGTTCCGCCCATTCTCCGCCCCATGGCTGACTAATTT
TTTTTATTTATGCAGAGGCCGAGGCCGCCTCTGCCTCTGAGCTATTCCAGAAGTAGTGAGGAGGCTTTTT
TGGAGGCCTAGGCTTTTGCAAAAAGCTCCCGGGAGCTTGTATATCCATTTTCGGATCTGATCAAGAGACA
GGATGAGGATCGTTTCGCATGATTGAACAAGATGGATTGCACGCAGGTTCTCCGGCCGCTTGGGTGGAGA
GGCTATTCGGCTATGACTGGGCACAACAGACAATCGGCTGCTCTGATGCCGCCGTGTTCCGGCTGTCAGC
GCAGGGGCGCCCGGTTCTTTTTGTCAAGACCGACCTGTCC
