>Addgene plasmid #69009 | pcDNA3-FLAG-MTOR-E1799K | addgene partial sequence | sequence record 133091 | CMV-F 5'-CGCAAATGGGCGGTAGGCGTG-3'
AGCAGAGCTCTCTGGCTAACTAGAGAACCCACTGCTTACTGGCTTATCGAAATTAATACGACTCACTATA
GGGAGACCCAAGCTTGGTACCGAGCTCGGATCCACTAGTAACGGCCGCCAGTGTGCTGGAATTCTGCAGA
TATCCATCACACTGGCGGCCGCCATGGATTATAAAGATGATGATGATATGCTTGGAACCGGACCTGCCGC
CGCCACCACCGCTGCCACCACATCTAGCAATGTGAGCGTCCTGCAGCAGTTTGCCAGTGGCCTAAAGAGC
CGGAATGAGGAAACCAGGGCCAAAGCCGCCAAGGAGCTCCAGCACTATGTCACCATGGAACTCCGAGAGA
TGAGTCAAGAGGAGTCTACTCGCTTCTATGACCAACTGAACCATCACATTTTTGAATTGGTTTCCAGCTC
AGATGCCAATGAGAGGAAAGGTGGCATCTTGGCCATAGCTAGCCTCATAGGAGTGGAAGGTGGGAATGCC
ACCCGAATTGGCAGATTTGCCAACTATCTTCGGAACCTCCTCCCCTCCAATGACCCAGTTGTCATGGAAA
TGGCATCCAAGGCCATTGGCCGTCTTGCCATGGCAGGGGACACTTTTACCGCTGAGTACGTGGAATTTGA
GGTGAAGCGAGCCCTGGAATGGCTGGGTGCTGACCGCAATGAGGGCCGGAGACATGCAGCTGTCCTGGTT
CTCCGTGAGCTGGCCATCAGCGTCCCTACCTTCTTCTTCCAGCAAGTGCAACCCTTCTTTGACAACATTT
TTGTGGCCGTGTGGGACCCCAAACAGGCCATCCGTGAGGGAGCTGTAGCCGCCCTTCGTGCCTGTCTGAT
TCTCACAACCCAGCGTGAGCCGAAGGAGATGCAGAAGCCTCAGTGGTACAGGCACACATTTGAAGAAGCA
GAGAAGGGATTTGATGAGACCTTGGCCAAAGAGAAGGGCATGAATCGGGATGATCGGATCCATGGAGCCT
TGTTGATCCTT
