>Addgene plasmid #69009 | pcDNA3-FLAG-MTOR-E1799K | addgene partial sequence | sequence record 133092 | BGH-rev 5'-TAGAAGGCACAGTCGAGG-3'
CTATAGAATAGGGCCCTCTAGATGCATGCTCGAGCGGCCGCTCTAGAACTAGTGGATCCCCCATTTAACA
AAGTCAAACTTTCTCACCATGGTTTCAGTTTAGTGGAAGCATTTACTAAAGTACAAAAGCCTCAGAAAAA
ACGTGATGGGCACATCTGGGCCTCCAGTTACCAGAAAGGGCACCAGCCAATATAGCACTGGCAGAGGTTT
TCATGGGATGTCGCTTGTTTGATGAGCAGCTCAACTTGCGTTGGAACATCCAAAGTGTCATCATGAGAGA
AGTCCCGACCAGTGAGCTTATCTCGAACCCTGTTAATAATCTGGATAGCTTTCTTATTTAGGGCCTCTGG
TTTCACCAAACCGTCTCCAATGAAAGAATGAATAGATTCTGGCACTGTGGTCCCCGTTTTCTTATGGGCT
GGCTCTCCAAGTTCCACACCGTCCAAAATTTCGACTGACTGGCCAGCAGAGTAGGAATCCGTCCTCGTTC
GGGATCGCTTGTTGCCTTTGGTATTTGTGTCCATCAGCCTCCAGTTCAGCAAGGGGTCATAGACAAAGGC
TTCCAGCACGGCCATGACACTGTCCTTGTGCTCTCGCAGCACCTCCATCACTGTGTGGCATGTGATTCTG
TAGTTGCCATCCAGGCCTGTAACCTCCATAGCATTGGTCAACATTCTTGTTAGTCTAAATGGAATCTTCT
CTGGAAACTTCTCTCGGGTCATAGCAACCTCAAAGCAGTCCCCAAAGTCAATGTGCAGGATCTTCCCACT
CAGACGGTCCAGCATCAGGTTGGATGGGTGTCTATCTCCCAGGCCTAAAATATACCCAACCATTGACATG
ACCGCTAAAGAACGGGTATAATTGGTTCTTCGGTCAAACCACACCTCGGAGCTGGGGCTTTTCAGCCACA
GCAGCTTGGCCAGGTCGTCCCCAGCTGTATTATTGACGGCATGCTCAAACACCTCCACCTTCTGCATCAG
AGTCAAGTGGTCATAGTCCGGAGCCATCCGCAACATGATGCGATGCTCGATGTTGAGAAGGATCTTCTTC
TTCTCCCTGTAGTCCCGGATGAAG
