>Addgene plasmid #69009 | pcDNA3-FLAG-MTOR-E1799K | addgene partial sequence | sequence record 133093 | hMTOR-F4 5'-AGAGCACAATCCCCAAAGTG-3'
GAGCACGACCGCAGCTGGTACAAGGCCTGGCATGCGTGGGCAGTGATGAACTTCAAAGCTGTGCTACACT
ACAAACATCAGAACCAAGCCCGCGATGAGAAGAAGAAACTGCGTCATGCCAGCGGGGCCAACATCACCAA
CGCCACCACTGCCGCCACCACGGCCGCCACTGCCACCACCACTGCCAGCACCGAGGGCAGCAACAGTGAG
AGCGAGGCCGAGAGCACCGAGAACAGCCCCACCCCATCGCCGCTGCAGAAGAAGGTCACTGAGGATCTGT
CCAAAACCCTCCTGATGTACACGGTGCCTGCCGTCCAGGGCTTCTTCCGTTCCATCTCCTTGTCACGAGG
CAACAACCTCCAGGATACACTCAGAGTTCTCACCTTATGGTTTGATTATGGTCACTGGCCAGATGTCAAT
GAGGCCTTAGTGGAGGGGGTGAAAGCCATCCAGATTGATACCTGGCTACAGGTTATACCTCAGCTCATTG
CAAGAATTGATACGCCCAGACCCTTGGTGGGACGTCTCATTCACCAGCTTCTCACAGACATTGGTCGGTA
CCACCCCCAGGCCCTCATCTACCCACTGACAGTGGCTTCTAAGTCTACCACGACAGCCCGGCACAATGCA
GCCAACAAGATTCTGAAGAACATGTGTGAGCACAGCAACACCCTGGTCCAGCAGGCCATGATGGTGAGCG
AGGAGCTGATCCGAGTG
[278 nt withheld, positions 718-995]
